Addgene plasmid #121986: pSlick-Neo-RECK
Purpose: Tetracycline-inducible expression of untagged full-length KANK1
Depositing lab: GuangJun Zhang. Depositing organization: Purdue University. Publication: Identification of RECK as an evolutionarily conserved tumor suppressor gene for zebrafish malignant peripheral nerve sheath tumors. Kumari R, Silic MR, Jones-Hall YL, Nin-Velez A, Yang JY, Mittal SK, Zhang G. Oncotarget. 2018 May 4;9(34):23494-23504. doi: 10.18632/oncotarget.25236. eCollection 2018 May 4. PubMed 29805750.
Backbone
  Vector backbone: pSlick-Neo
  Vector type: Lentiviral
  Selectable markers: Neomycin (select with G418)
Growth in bacteria
  Bacterial resistance: Ampicillin, 100 μg/mL
  Growth temperature: 37°C
  Growth strain: NEB Stable
  Copy number: High Copy
Gene/Insert
  Gene/Insert name: RECK (alt name: ST15)
  Species: H. sapiens (human)
  Insert size (bp): 2916
  Entrez Gene: RECK (a.k.a. ST15)
  Promoter: Tight TRE promoter
  Cloning method: Gateway Cloning
Terms and licenses: Academic/Nonprofit Terms; Industry Terms: Not Available to Industry
How to cite: pSlick-Neo-RECK was a gift from GuangJun Zhang (Addgene plasmid # 121986 ; http://n2t.net/addgene:121986 ; RRID:Addgene_121986)
