[The description below was written by a language model from this plasmid's Addgene catalogue record and pLannotate feature annotations shown in this document.]
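Description:
pSlick-Neo-RECK is an HIV-1-based lentiviral vector, about 15 kb, built on the pSlick-Neo backbone for doxycycline-inducible expression of human RECK (also known as ST15). The catalogue purpose line refers to "untagged full-length KANK1", which conflicts with the construct name, the insert fields and the feature table. All of these identify the insert as RECK, so the purpose text appears to be a record error. In bacteria the plasmid replicates from a high-copy ColE1/pUC origin and is selected with ampicillin. An f1 origin and an SV40/EM7-driven bleomycin/Zeocin resistance cassette also lie in the backbone, outside the viral region.

The viral genome is transcribed from a CMV enhancer/promoter fused to a truncated 5' LTR. It carries the Ψ packaging signal, RRE and cPPT/CTS, and ends in a WPRE, a second truncated LTR and a bGH polyadenylation signal. Between attB1 and attB2 sites left by Gateway recombination sits a tight TRE promoter (seven tet operators plus a minimal CMV promoter) driving the RECK coding sequence, recorded as a 2,916 bp insert with no tags annotated. Downstream, a human ubiquitin C promoter constitutively expresses the rtTA3 reverse tetracycline transactivator, linked through an EMCV IRES to the neomycin resistance gene. A single vector therefore supplies the inducible transgene, its activator and G418 selection of transduced cells. Adding doxycycline allows rtTA3 to bind the TRE and switch on RECK. The associated publication concerns RECK as a tumour suppressor in malignant peripheral nerve sheath tumours, which suggests use of the vector for controlled re-expression of RECK in mammalian cells.
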