Features (pLannotate 1.2.2; 39 found; start..end, strand, type, name):
   2725..2749    -  protein_bind   attB2: mutant version of attB; recombination site for the Gateway® BP reaction BP Clonase™
   2799..4010    +  promoter       UbC promoter: human ubiquitin C promoter
   4069..4766    +  CDS            rtTA3 (fragment): reverse tetracycline transactivator 3 activates expression from Tet-responsive promoters in the presence of doxycycline
   4696..4806    +  CDS            VP48: 3 tandem repeats of the minimal activation domain of herpes simplex virus VP16 (Cheng et al., 2013)
   4979..5441    +  misc_feature   IRES: internal ribosome entry site (IRES) of the encephalomyocarditis virus (EMCV)
   5457..6251    +  CDS            NeoR/KanR: aminoglycoside phosphotransferase from Tn5; aph(3')-II (or nptII); confers resistance to neomycin, kanamycin, and G418 (Geneticin®)
   6279..6362    +  CDS            large T antigen (fragment): large T antigen from SV40 (simian virus 40)
   6396..6419    +  misc_feature   MCS (fragment): pBluescript multiple cloning site
   6419..7007    +  misc_feature   WPRE: woodchuck hepatitis virus posttranscriptional regulatory element
   7008..7027    +  misc_feature   MCS (fragment): pBluescript multiple cloning site
   7029..7529    +  CDS            nef (fragment): NEF_HV1LA - Experimental evidence at protein level: Swiss-Prot protein existence level 1. Extracellular Nef protein targets CD4(+) T-lymphocytes for apoptosis by interacting with CXCR4 surface receptors. From Human immunodeficiency virus type 1 group M subtype B (isolate Lai) (HIV-1).
   7536..7716    +  LTR            5' LTR (truncated): truncated 5' long terminal repeat (LTR) from HIV-1
   7748..7972    +  polyA_signal   bGH poly(A) signal: bovine growth hormone polyadenylation signal
   7976..7997    +  promoter       SV40 promoter (fragment): SV40 enhancer and early promoter
   8018..8446    +  rep_origin     f1 ori (sequence partly withheld): f1 bacteriophage origin of replication; arrow indicates direction of (+) strand synthesis
   8460..8789    +  promoter       SV40 promoter: SV40 enhancer and early promoter
   8837..8884    +  promoter       EM7 promoter: synthetic bacterial promoter&nbsp
   8903..9277    +  CDS            BleoR: antibiotic-binding protein; Sh ble from Streptoalloteichus hindustanus; confers resistance to bleomycin, phleomycin, and Zeocin™
   9287..9412    +  CDS            ble (fragment): BLE_KLEPN - Experimental evidence at protein level: Swiss-Prot protein existence level 1. Binding protein with a strong affinity to the bleomycin family of antibiotics. Binds to CL990; an antimitotic-antibiotic compound. From Klebsiella pneumoniae.
   9407..9528    +  polyA_signal   SV40 poly(A) signal: SV40 polyadenylation signal
   9599..9621    -  protein_bind   lac operator (fragment): The lac repressor binds to the lac operator to inhibit transcription in E. coli. This inhibition can be relieved by adding lactose or isopropyl-β-D-thiogalactopyranoside (IPTG). lac repressor encoded by lacI
   9625..9655    -  promoter       lac promoter: promoter for the E. coli lac operon
   9670..9691    -  protein_bind   CAP binding site: CAP binding activates transcription in the presence of cAMP. E. coli catabolite activator protein
   9704..9796    -  CDS            lacI (fragment): lac repressor; lacI; The lac repressor binds to the lac operator to inhibit transcription in E. coli. This inhibition can be relieved by adding lactose or isopropyl-β-D-thiogalactopyranoside (IPTG).
   9979..10567   -  rep_origin     ori: high-copy-number ColE1/pMB1/pBR322/pUC origin of replication
  10738..11598   -  CDS            AmpR: β-lactamase; bla; confers resistance to ampicillin, carbenicillin, and related antibiotics
  11599..11703   -  promoter       AmpR promoter: bla
  11762..11814   -  misc_feature   bom (fragment): basis of mobility region from pBR322
  11969..12348   +  enhancer       CMV enhancer: human cytomegalovirus immediate early enhancer
  12349..12548   +  promoter       CMV promoter: human cytomegalovirus (CMV) immediate early promoter
  12566..12746   +  LTR            5' LTR (truncated): truncated 5' long terminal repeat (LTR) from HIV-1
  12793..12918   +  misc_feature   HIV-1 Ψ: packaging signal of human immunodeficiency virus type 1
  12902..13265   +  CDS            HIV-1 gag (fragment): gag protein from human immunodeficiency virus 1; gag
  13411..13644   +  misc_feature   RRE: The Rev response element (RRE) of HIV-1 allows for Rev-dependent mRNA export from the nucleus to the cytoplasm.
  14021..14121   +  CDS            Rev (fragment): human immunodeficiency virus 1 (HIV-1) Rev protein; rev; enhances nuclear export of unspliced and incompletely spliced viral mRNAs
  14171..14288   +  misc_feature   cPPT/CTS: central polypurine tract and central termination sequence of HIV-1
  14345..14369   +  protein_bind   attB1: mutant version of attB; recombination site for the Gateway® BP reaction BP Clonase™
  14401..14715   +  promoter       tight TRE promoter: Tet-responsive promoter PTight, consisting of seven tet operator sequences followed by the minimal CMV promoter
  14934..2682    +  CDS            RECK (fragment) (across the origin): RECK_HUMAN - Also known as ST15 From Homo sapiens (Human).
>Addgene plasmid #121986 | pSlick-Neo-RECK | addgene full sequence | sequence record 235427 | Addgene NGS Result
ATGGTTGAAATTTGGAATTGTATGAATTCATCTTTGCCAGGTGTGTTTAAGAAGTCTGATGGCTGGGTTG
GCTTAGGCTGCTGTGAACTGGCTATTGCCTTGGAGTGTCGACAGGCATGCAAGCAGGCATCTTCAAAGAA
TGATATTTCCAAAGTTTGCAGAAAAGAATATGAGAATGCTCTTTTCAGTTGCATTAGCAGAAATGAAATG
GGCTCGGTTTGTTGCAGTTATGCAGGTCATCACACAAACTGCCGAGAATACTGTCAAGCCATTTTTCGAA
CAGACTCTTCTCCTGGTCCATCTCAGATAAAAGCAGTGGAAAATTATTGCGCCTCTATTAGTCCACAATT
AATACATTGTGTGAACAATTATACTCAATCTTATCCAATGAGGAACCCAACGGATAGTTTATATTGCTGT
GACAGAGCTGAAGACCATGCTTGCCAAAATGCCTGCAAGAGGATCCTGATGTCCAAGAAAACGGAAATGG
AGATTGTTGATGGTCTCATCGAGGGTTGTAAGACCCAGCCCTTGCCTCAAGATCCTCTTTGGCAATGTTT
TCTTGAAAGCTCACAATCTGTTCACCCTGGAGTCACTGTACACCCTCCTCCCTCTACAGGCCTCGATGGG
GCTAAATTGCATTGTTGTTCTAAAGCAAACACTTCAACATGTAGGGAACTCTGCACTAAACTTTACAGCA
TGAGCTGGGGCAATACACAGAGTTGGCAAGAGTTTGATCGCTTTTGTGAATATAATCCAGTGGAAGTGTC
CATGTTGACCTGTTTAGCGGATGTCCGGGAACCTTGCCAGTTGGGCTGTAGAAACCTTACTTACTGTACT
AATTTTAACAACAGGCCAACAGAACTTTTCAGGAGTTGTAATGCACAGTCAGATCAAGGAGCCATGAATG
ACATGAAGTTGTGGGAGAAAGGAAGCATAAAGATGCCATTTATCAATATACCTGTTCTTGATATTAAAAA
GTGCCAGCCAGAGATGTGGAAAGCAATAGCTTGTTCACTGCAGATTAAACCTTGTCATAGTAAATCTCGG
GGAAGTATTATTTGCAAATCAGATTGTGTGGAGATTCTTAAAAAATGTGGAGACCAGAACAAATTCCCTG
AAGACCACACAGCTGAAAGTATTTGTGAGCTTCTGTCACCTACAGATGATCTGAAGAATTGTATACCTTT
GGATACATACCTCAGGCCAAGTACTTTAGGTAACATTGTAGAAGAAGTGACTCATCCCTGTAACCCAAAT
CCTTGCCCTGCCAATGAGCTCTGTGAAGTAAACCGAAAAGGATGTCCATCTGGAGATCCCTGTCTTCCGT
ACTTTTGTGTTCAAGGTTGCAAACTGGGAGAAGCTTCTGATTTCATTGTCCGTCAAGGGACACTAATCCA
GGTGCCATCATCTGCAGGGGAAGTTGGTTGTTATAAAATCTGTTCATGTGGACAAAGTGGACTCTTAGAA
AACTGTATGGAAATGCACTGTATAGACCTCCAGAAGTCTTGTATTGTTGGAGGAAAAAGAAAAAGTCATG
GAACATCCTTTAGTATTGACTGCAATGTCTGTTCTTGTTTTGCTGGCAATTTGGTGTGCTCTACCCGCCT
TTGCCTCAGTGAGCACAGTTCAGAAGATGACCGACGTACCTTCACAGGTCTGCCCTGTAACTGTGCAGAT
CAGTTTGTCCCTGTATGTGGGCAGAATGGGCGCACTTACCCCAGTGCCTGCATTGCTCGCTGTGTGGGCC
TCCAAGACCATCAGTTTGAGTTTGGATCATGCATGTCAAAGGATCCATGTAATCCTAATCCCTGCCAAAA
AAACCAAAGGTGCATACCCAAACCACAGGTCTGCCTGACGACTTTTGATAAATTTGGATGTAGCCAGTAT
GAGTGTGTACCAAGACAGCTCGCGTGTGACCAGGTCCAAGATCCTGTTTGTGACACAGACCACATGGAGC
ACAACAATCTCTGCACTTTATACCAAAGAGGAAAAAGCCTCTCTTACAAAGGTCCCTGCCAGCCCTTTTG
CAGAGCAACCGAGCCCGTATGTGGGCACAATGGTGAGACCTACAGCAGTGTGTGTGCTGCCTACTCGGAT
CGCGTGGCAGTCGATTACTATGGGGACTGCCAGGCCGTCGGAGTCCTCTCAGAGCACAGCTCCGTCGCCG
AGTGTGCTTCTGTCAAGTGTCCTTCGCTCTTGGCAGCTGGATGCAAACCCATCATCCCACCGGGTGCTTG
TTGCCCATTATGTGCTGGGATGTTAAGAGTTTTATTTGACAAAGAAAAACTGGATACTATTGCTAAGGTA
ACAAATAAAAAGCCAATAACAGTTCTGGAAATACTTCAGAAAATCCGCATGCACGTGTCTGTCCCACAGT
GTGATGTGTTTGGATACTTCAGCATTGAATCAGAAATTGTGATCCTGATCATTCCCGTCGATCACTATCC
AAAAGCTCTGCAGATTGAAGCCTGCAATAAAGAAGCAGAGAAGATTGAGTCCCTTATCAACTCTGACAGC
CCGACTTTGGCGTCCCATGTCCCTCTCTCTGCCCTCATCATTTCCCAGGTACAGGTCTCCAGCAGTGTGC
CATCGGCCGGTGTCAGGGCCAGGCCTTCTTGCCACTCCCTCCTCCTTCCCCTCAGCTTGGGCCTTGCCTT
GCACTTGCTCTGGACATATAACTGACTGCCCACGGAATCTTGCTGAAAAACTCGAGATATCTAGACCCAG
CTTTCTTGTACAAAGTGGTTGATAACATCTCGAGCCATAAAGATGGTTAATTAACCCACCCAAGATCTGG
CCTCCGCGCCGGGTTTTGGCGCCTCCCGCGGGCGCCCCCCTCCTCACGGCGAGCGCTGCCACGTCAGACG
AAGGGCGCAGCGAGCGTCCTGATCCTTCCGCCCGGACGCTCAGGACAGCGGCCCGCTGCTCATAAGACTC
GGCCTTAGAACCCCAGTATCAGCAGAAGGACATTTTAGGACGGGACTTGGGTGACTCTAGGGCACTGGTT
TTCTTTCCAGAGAGCGGAACAGGCGAGGAAAAGTAGTCCCTTCTCGGCGATTCTGCGGAGGGATCTCCGT
GGGGCGGTGAACGCCGATGATTATATAAGGACGCGCCGGGTGTGGCACAGCTAGTTCCGTCGCAGCCGGG
ATTTGGGTCGCGGTTCTTGTTTGTGGATCGCTGTGATCGTCACTTGGTGAGTAGCGGGCTGCTGGGCTGG
CCGGGGCTTTCGTGGCCGCCGGGCCGCTCGGTGGGACGGAAGCGTGTGGAGAGACCGCCAAGGGCTGTAG
TCTGGGTCCGCGAGCAAGGTTGCCCTGAACTGGGGGTTGGGGGGAGCGCAGCAAAATGGCGGCTGTTCCC
GAGTCTTGAATGGAAGACGCTTGTGAGGCGGGCTGTGAGGTCGTTGAAACAAGGTGGGGGGCATGGTGGG
CGGCAAGAACCCAAGGTCTTGAGGCCTTCGCTAATGCGGGAAAGCTCTTATTCGGGTGAGATGGGCTGGG
GCACCATCTGGGGACCCTGACGTGAAGTTTGTCACTGACTGGAGAACTCGGTTTGTCGTCTGTTGCGGGG
GCGGCAGTTATGGCGGTGCCGTTGGGCAGTGCACCCGTACCTTTGGGAGCGCGCGCCCTCGTCGTGTCGT
GACGTCACCCGTTCTGTTGGCTTATAATGCAGGGTGGGGCCACCTGCCGGTAGGTGTGCGGTAGGCTTTT
CTCCGTCGCAGGACGCAGGGTTCGGGCCTAGGGTAGGCTCTCCTGAATCGACAGGCGCCGGACCTCTGGT
GAGGGGAGGGATAAGTGAGGCGTCAGTTTCTTTGGTCGGTTTTATGTACCTATCTTCTTAAGTAGCTGAA
GCTCCGGTTTTGAACTATGCGCTCGGGGTTGGCGAGTGTGTTTTGTGAAGTTTTTTAGGCACCTTTTGAA
ATGTAATCATTTGGGTCAATATGTAATTTTCAGTGTTAGACTAGTAAATTGTCCGCTAAATTCTGGCCGT
TTTTGGCTTTTTTGTTAGACGAAGCTTGGTACCGAGCTCGGATCTCCACCCCGTACCGGTCCTGCAGTCG
AATTCACCATGTCTAGACTGGACAAGAGCAAAGTCATAAACGGAGCTCTGGAATTACTCAATGGTGTCGG
TATCGAAGGCCTGACGACAAGGAAACTCGCTCAAAAGCTGGGAGTTGAGCAGCCTACCCTGTACTGGCAC
GTGAAGAACAAGCGGGCCCTGCTCGATGCCCTGCCAATCGAGATGCTGGACAGGCATCATACCCACTTCT
GCCCCCTGGAAGGCGAGTCATGGCAAGACTTTCTGCGGAACAACGCCAAGTCATACCGCTGTGCTCTCCT
CTCACATCGCGACGGGGCTAAAGTGCATCTCGGCACCCGCCCAACAGAGAAACAGTACGAAACCCTGGAA
AATCAGCTCGCGTTCCTGTGTCAGCAAGGCTTCTCCCTGGAGAACGCACTGTACGCTCTGTCCGCCGTGG
GCCACTTTACACTGGGCTGCGTATTGGAGGAACAGGAGCATCAAGTAGCAAAAGAGGAAAGAGAGACACC
TACCACCGATTCTATGCCCCCACTTCTGAGACAAGCAATTGAGCTGTTCGACCGGCAGGGAGCCGAACCT
GCCTTCCTTTTCGGCCTGGAACTAATCATATGTGGCCTGGAGAAACAGCTAAAGTGCGAAAGCGGCGGGC
CGACCGACGCCCTTGACGATTTTGACTTAGACATGCTCCCAGCCGATGCCCTTGACGACTTTGACCTTGA
TATGCTGCCTGCTGACGCTCTTGACGATTTTGACCTTGACATGCTCCCCGGGTAACTAAGTAAGGATCCG
CGGCCGCACTAGAGGAATTCCGCCCCTCTCCCCCCCCCCCCTCTCCCTCCCCCCCCCCTAACGTTACTGG
CCGAAGCCGCTTGGAATAAGGCCGGTGTGCGTTTGTCTATATGTTATTTTCCACCATATTGCCGTCTTTT
GGCAATGTGAGGGCCCGGAAACCTGGCCCTGTCTTCTTGACGAGCATTCCTAGGGGTCTTTCCCCTCTCG
CCAAAGGAATGCAAGGTCTGTTGAATGTCGTGAAGGAAGCAGTTCCTCTGGAAGCTTCTTGAAGACAAAC
AACGTCTGTAGCGACCCTTTGCAGGCAGCGGAACCCCCCACCTGGCGACAGGTGCCTCTGCGGCCAAAAG
CCACGTGTATAAGATACACCTGCAAAGGCGGCACAACCCCAGTGCCACGTTGTGAGTTGGATAGTTGTGG
AAAGAGTCAAATGGCTCTCCTCAAGCGTATTCAACAAGGGGCTGAAGGATGCCCAGAAGGTACCCCATTG
TATGGGATCTGATCTGGGGCCTCGGTGCACATGCTTTACATGTGTTTAGTCGAGGTTAAAAAAACGTCTA
GGCCCCCCGAACCACGGGGACGTGGTTTTCCTTTGAAAAACACGATGATAAGCTTACCGGTCCACCATGA
TTGAACAAGATGGATTGCACGCAGGTTCTCCGGCCGCTTGGGTGGAGAGGCTATTCGGCTATGACTGGGC
ACAACAGACAATCGGCTGCTCTGATGCCGCCGTGTTCCGGCTGTCAGCGCAGGGGCGCCCGGTTCTTTTT
GTCAAGACCGACCTGTCCGGTGCCCTGAATGAACTGCAAGACGAGGCAGCGCGGCTATCGTGGCTGGCCA
CGACGGGCGTTCCTTGCGCAGCTGTGCTCGACGTTGTCACTGAAGCGGGAAGGGACTGGCTGCTATTGGG
CGAAGTGCCGGGGCAGGATCTCCTGTCATCTCACCTTGCTCCTGCCGAGAAAGTATCCATCATGGCTGAT
GCAATGCGGCGGCTGCATACGCTTGATCCGGCTACCTGCCCATTCGACCACCAAGCGAAACATCGCATCG
AGCGAGCACGTACTCGGATGGAAGCCGGTCTTGTCGATCAGGATGATCTGGACGAAGAGCATCAGGGGCT
CGCGCCAGCCGAACTGTTCGCCAGGCTCAAGGCGAGCATGCCCGACGGCGAGGATCTCGTCGTGACCCAT
GGCGATGCCTGCTTGCCGAATATCATGGTGGAAAATGGCCGCTTTTCTGGATTCATCGACTGTGGCCGGC
TGGGTGTGGCGGACCGCTATCAGGACATAGCGTTGGCTACCCGTGATATTGCTGAAGAGCTTGGCGGCGA
ATGGGCTGACCGCTTCCTCGTGCTTTACGGTATCGCCGCTCCCGATTCGCAGCGCATCGCCTTCTATCGC
CTTCTTGACGAGTTCTTCTGATGTACAAGTAAAGCGGCCGCGACTCTAGATCATAATCAGCCATACCACA
TTTGTAGAGGTTTTACTTGCTTTAAAAAACCTCCCACACCTCCCCCTGAACCTGAAACATAAAATGAATG
CAATTGTTGTTGTTTAGTCCCTCCCAATTCGATATCAAGCTTATCGATAATCAACCTCTGGATTACAAAA
TTTGTGAAAGATTGACTGGTATTCTTAACTATGTTGCTCCTTTTACGCTATGTGGATACGCTGCTTTAAT
GCCTTTGTATCATGCTATTGCTTCCCGTATGGCTTTCATTTTCTCCTCCTTGTATAAATCCTGGTTGCTG
TCTCTTTATGAGGAGTTGTGGCCCGTTGTCAGGCAACGTGGCGTGGTGTGCACTGTGTTTGCTGACGCAA
CCCCCACTGGTTGGGGCATTGCCACCACCTGTCAGCTCCTTTCCGGGACTTTCGCTTTCCCCCTCCCTAT
TGCCACGGCGGAACTCATCGCCGCCTGCCTTGCCCGCTGCTGGACAGGGGCTCGGCTGTTGGGCACTGAC
AATTCCGTGGTGTTGTCGGGGAAATCATCGTCCTTTCCTTGGCTGCTCGCCTGTGTTGCCACCTGGATTC
TGCGCGGGACGTCCTTCTGCTACGTCCCTTCGGCCCTCAATCCAGCGGACCTTCCTTCCCGCGGCCTGCT
GCCGGCTCTGCGGCCTCTTCCGCGTCTTCGCCTTCGCCCTCAGACGAGTCGGATCTCCCTTTGGGCCGCC
TCCCCGCATCGATACCGTCGACCTCGATCGAGACCTAGAAAAACATGGAGCAATCACAAGTAGCAATACA
GCAGCTACCAATGCTGATTGTGCCTGGCTAGAAGCACAAGAGGAGGAGGAGGTGGGTTTTCCAGTCACAC
CTCAGGTACCTTTAAGACCAATGACTTACAAGGCAGCTGTAGATCTTAGCCACTTTTTAAAAGAAAAGGG
GGGACTGGAAGGGCTAATTCACTCCCAACGAAGACAAGATATCCTTGATCTGTGGATCTACCACACACAA
GGCTACTTCCCTGATTGGCAGAACTACACACCAGGGCCAGGGATCAGATATCCACTGACCTTTGGATGGT
GCTACAAGCTAGTACCAGTTGAGCAAGAGAAGGTAGAAGAAGCCAATGAAGGAGAGAACACCCGCTTGTT
ACACCCTGTGAGCCTGCATGGGATGGATGACCCGGAGAGAGAAGTATTAGAGTGGAGGTTTGACAGCCGC
CTAGCATTTCATCACATGGCCCGAGAGCTGCATCCGGACTGTACTGGGTCTCTCTGGTTAGACCAGATCT
GAGCCTGGGAGCTCTCTGGCTAACTAGGGAACCCACTGCTTAAGCCTCAATAAAGCTTGCCTTGAGTGCT
TCAAGTAGTGTGTGCCCGTCTGTTGTGTGACTCTGGTAACTAGAGATCCCTCAGACCCTTTTAGTCAGTG
TGGAAAATCTCTAGCAGGGCCCGTTTAAACCCGCTGATCAGCCTCGACTGTGCCTTCTAGTTGCCAGCCA
TCTGTTGTTTGCCCCTCCCCCGTGCCTTCCTTGACCCTGGAAGGTGCCACTCCCACTGTCCTTTCCTAAT
AAAATGAGGAAATTGCATCGCATTGTCTGAGTAGGTGTCATTCTATTCTGGGGGGTGGGGTGGGGCAGGA
CAGCAAGGGGGAGGATTGGGAAGACAATAGCAGGCATGCTGGGGATGCGGTGGGCTCTATGGCTTCTGAG
GCGGAAAGAACCAGCTGGGGCTCTAGGGGGTATCCCC
[124 nt withheld, positions 8018-8141]
C
[91 nt withheld, positions 8143-8233]
A
[49 nt withheld, positions 8235-8283]
CCTTTGACGTTGGAGTCCACGTTCTTT
[37 nt withheld, positions 8311-8347]
ACCCTATCTCGGTCTATTCTTTTGATTTATAAGGGATTTTGCCGATTTCGGCCTATTGGTTAAAAAATGA
GCTGATTTAACAAAAATTTAACGCGAATTAATTCTGTGGAATGTGTGTCAGTTAGGGTGTGGAAAGTCCC
CAGGCTCCCCAGCAGGCAGAAGTATGCAAAGCATGCATCTCAATTAGTCAGCAACCAGGTGTGGAAAGTC
CCCAGGCTCCCCAGCAGGCAGAAGTATGCAAAGCATGCATCTCAATTAGTCAGCAACCATAGTCCCGCCC
CTAACTCCGCCCATCCCGCCCCTAACTCCGCCCAGTTCCGCCCATTCTCCGCCCCATGGCTGACTAATTT
TTTTTATTTATGCAGAGGCCGAGGCCGCCTCTGCCTCTGAGCTATTCCAGAAGTAGTGAGGAGGCTTTTT
TGGAGGCCTAGGCTTTTGCAAAAAGCTCCCGGGAGCTTGTATATCCATTTTCGGATCTGATCAGCACGTG
TTGACAATTAATCATCGGCATAGTATATCGGCATAGTATAATACGACAAGGTGAGGAACTAAACCATGGC
CAAGTTGACCAGTGCCGTTCCGGTGCTCACCGCGCGCGACGTCGCCGGAGCGGTCGAGTTCTGGACCGAC
CGGCTCGGGTTCTCCCGGGACTTCGTGGAGGACGACTTCGCCGGTGTGGTCCGGGACGACGTGACCCTGT
TCATCAGCGCGGTCCAGGACCAGGTGGTGCCGGACAACACCCTGGCCTGGGTGTGGGTGCGCGGCCTGGA
CGAGCTGTACGCCGAGTGGTCGGAGGTCGTGTCCACGAACTTCCGGGACGCCTCCGGGCCGGCCATGACC
GAGATCGGCGAGCAGCCGTGGGGGCGGGAGTTCGCCCTGCGCGACCCGGCCGGCAACTGCGTGCACTTCG
TGGCCGAGGAGCAGGACTGACACGTGCTACGAGATTTCGATTCCACCGCCGCCTTCTATGAAAGGTTGGG
CTTCGGAATCGTTTTCCGGGACGCCGGCTGGATGATCCTCCAGCGCGGGGATCTCATGCTGGAGTTCTTC
GCCCACCCCAACTTGTTTATTGCAGCTTATAATGGTTACAAATAAAGCAATAGCATCACAAATTTCACAA
ATAAAGCATTTTTTTCACTGCATTCTAGTTGTGGTTTGTCCAAACTCATCAATGTATCTTATCATGTCTG
TATACCGTCGACCTCTAGCTAGAGCTTGGCGTAATCATGGTCATAGCTGTTTCCTGTGTGAAATTGTTAT
CCGCTCACAATTCCACACAACATACGAGCCGGAAGCATAAAGTGTAAAGCCTGGGGTGCCTAATGAGTGA
GCTAACTCACATTAATTGCGTTGCGCTCACTGCCCGCTTTCCAGTCGGGAAACCTGTCGTGCCAGCTGCA
TTAATGAATCGGCCAACGCGCGGGGAGAGGCGGTTTGCGTATTGGGCGCTCTTCCGCTTCCTCGCTCACT
GACTCGCTGCGCTCGGTCGTTCGGCTGCGGCGAGCGGTATCAGCTCACTCAAAGGCGGTAATACGGTTAT
CCACAGAATCAGGGGATAACGCAGGAAAGAACATGTGAGCAAAAGGCCAGCAAAAGGCCAGGAACCGTAA
AAAGGCCGCGTTGCTGGCGTTTTTCCATAGGCTCCGCCCCCCTGACGAGCATCACAAAAATCGACGCTCA
AGTCAGAGGTGGCGAAACCCGACAGGACTATAAAGATACCAGGCGTTTCCCCCTGGAAGCTCCCTCGTGC
GCTCTCCTGTTCCGACCCTGCCGCTTACCGGATACCTGTCCGCCTTTCTCCCTTCGGGAAGCGTGGCGCT
TTCTCATAGCTCACGCTGTAGGTATCTCAGTTCGGTGTAGGTCGTTCGCTCCAAGCTGGGCTGTGTGCAC
GAACCCCCCGTTCAGCCCGACCGCTGCGCCTTATCCGGTAACTATCGTCTTGAGTCCAACCCGGTAAGAC
ACGACTTATCGCCACTGGCAGCAGCCACTGGTAACAGGATTAGCAGAGCGAGGTATGTAGGCGGTGCTAC
AGAGTTCTTGAAGTGGTGGCCTAACTACGGCTACACTAGAAGAACAGTATTTGGTATCTGCGCTCTGCTG
AAGCCAGTTACCTTCGGAAAAAGAGTTGGTAGCTCTTGATCCGGCAAACAAACCACCGCTGGTAGCGGTG
GTTTTTTTGTTTGCAAGCAGCAGATTACGCGCAGAAAAAAAGGATCTCAAGAAGATCCTTTGATCTTTTC
TACGGGGTCTGACGCTCAGTGGAACGAAAACTCACGTTAAGGGATTTTGGTCATGAGATTATCAAAAAGG
ATCTTCACCTAGATCCTTTTAAATTAAAAATGAAGTTTTAAATCAATCTAAAGTATATATGAGTAAACTT
GGTCTGACAGTTACCAATGCTTAATCAGTGAGGCACCTATCTCAGCGATCTGTCTATTTCGTTCATCCAT
AGTTGCCTGACTCCCCGTCGTGTAGATAACTACGATACGGGAGGGCTTACCATCTGGCCCCAGTGCTGCA
ATGATACCGCGAGACCCACGCTCACCGGCTCCAGATTTATCAGCAATAAACCAGCCAGCCGGAAGGGCCG
AGCGCAGAAGTGGTCCTGCAACTTTATCCGCCTCCATCCAGTCTATTAATTGTTGCCGGGAAGCTAGAGT
AAGTAGTTCGCCAGTTAATAGTTTGCGCAACGTTGTTGCCATTGCTACAGGCATCGTGGTGTCACGCTCG
TCGTTTGGTATGGCTTCATTCAGCTCCGGTTCCCAACGATCAAGGCGAGTTACATGATCCCCCATGTTGT
GCAAAAAAGCGGTTAGCTCCTTCGGTCCTCCGATCGTTGTCAGAAGTAAGTTGGCCGCAGTGTTATCACT
CATGGTTATGGCAGCACTGCATAATTCTCTTACTGTCATGCCATCCGTAAGATGCTTTTCTGTGACTGGT
GAGTACTCAACCAAGTCATTCTGAGAATAGTGTATGCGGCGACCGAGTTGCTCTTGCCCGGCGTCAATAC
GGGATAATACCGCGCCACATAGCAGAACTTTAAAAGTGCTCATCATTGGAAAACGTTCTTCGGGGCGAAA
ACTCTCAAGGATCTTACCGCTGTTGAGATCCAGTTCGATGTAACCCACTCGTGCACCCAACTGATCTTCA
GCATCTTTTACTTTCACCAGCGTTTCTGGGTGAGCAAAAACAGGAAGGCAAAATGCCGCAAAAAAGGGAA
TAAGGGCGACACGGAAATGTTGAATACTCATACTCTTCCTTTTTCAATATTATTGAAGCATTTATCAGGG
TTATTGTCTCATGAGCGGATACATATTTGAATGTATTTAGAAAAATAAACAAATAGGGGTTCCGCGCACA
TTTCCCCGAAAAGTGCCACCTGACGTCGACGGATCGGGAGATCTCCCGATCCCCTATGGTGCACTCTCAG
TACAATCTGCTCTGATGCCGCATAGTTAAGCCAGTATCTGCTCCCTGCTTGTGTGTTGGAGGTCGCTGAG
TAGTGCGCGAGCAAAATTTAAGCTACAACAAGGCAAGGCTTGACCGACAATTGCATGAAGAATCTGCTTA
GGGTTAGGCGTTTTGCGCTGCTTCGCGATGTACGGGCCAGATATACGCGTTGACATTGATTATTGACTAG
TTATTAATAGTAATCAATTACGGGGTCATTAGTTCATAGCCCATATATGGAGTTCCGCGTTACATAACTT
ACGGTAAATGGCCCGCCTGGCTGACCGCCCAACGACCCCCGCCCATTGACGTCAATAATGACGTATGTTC
CCATAGTAACGCCAATAGGGACTTTCCATTGACGTCAATGGGTGGAGTATTTACGGTAAACTGCCCACTT
GGCAGTACATCAAGTGTATCATATGCCAAGTACGCCCCCTATTGACGTCAATGACGGTAAATGGCCCGCC
TGGCATTATGCCCAGTACATGACCTTATGGGACTTTCCTACTTGGCAGTACATCTACGTATTAGTCATCG
CTATTACCATGGTGATGCGGTTTTGGCAGTACATCAATGGGCGTGGATAGCGGTTTGACTCACGGGGATT
TCCAAGTCTCCACCCCATTGACGTCAATGGGAGTTTGTTTTGGCACCAAAATCAACGGGACTTTCCAAAA
TGTCGTAACAACTCCGCCCCATTGACGCAAATGGGCGGTAGGCGTGTACGGTGGGAGGTCTATATAAGCA
GCGCGTTTTGCCTGTACTGGGTCTCTCTGGTTAGACCAGATCTGAGCCTGGGAGCTCTCTGGCTAACTAG
GGAACCCACTGCTTAAGCCTCAATAAAGCTTGCCTTGAGTGCTTCAAGTAGTGTGTGCCCGTCTGTTGTG
TGACTCTGGTAACTAGAGATCCCTCAGACCCTTTTAGTCAGTGTGGAAAATCTCTAGCAGTGGCGCCCGA
ACAGGGACTTGAAAGCGAAAGGGAAACCAGAGGAGCTCTCTCGACGCAGGACTCGGCTTGCTGAAGCGCG
CACGGCAAGAGGCGAGGGGCGGCGACTGGTGAGTACGCCAAAAATTTTGACTAGCGGAGGCTAGAAGGAG
AGAGATGGGTGCGAGAGCGTCAGTATTAAGCGGGGGAGAATTAGATCGCGATGGGAAAAAATTCGGTTAA
GGCCAGGGGGAAAGAAAAAATATAAATTAAAACATATAGTATGGGCAAGCAGGGAGCTAGAACGATTCGC
AGTTAATCCTGGCCTGTTAGAAACATCAGAAGGCTGTAGACAAATACTGGGACAGCTACAACCATCCCTT
CAGACAGGATCAGAAGAACTTAGATCATTATATAATACAGTAGCAACCCTCTATTGTGTGCATCAAAGGA
TAGAGATAAAAGACACCAAGGAAGCTTTAGACAAGATAGAGGAAGAGCAAAACAAAAGTAAGACCACCGC
ACAGCAAGCGGCCGCTGATCTTCAGACCTGGAGGAGGAGATATGAGGGACAATTGGAGAAGTGAATTATA
TAAATATAAAGTAGTAAAAATTGAACCATTAGGAGTAGCACCCACCAAGGCAAAGAGAAGAGTGGTGCAG
AGAGAAAAAAGAGCAGTGGGAATAGGAGCTTTGTTCCTTGGGTTCTTGGGAGCAGCAGGAAGCACTATGG
GCGCAGCGTCAATGACGCTGACGGTACAGGCCAGACAATTATTGTCTGGTATAGTGCAGCAGCAGAACAA
TTTGCTGAGGGCTATTGAGGCGCAACAGCATCTGTTGCAACTCACAGTCTGGGGCATCAAGCAGCTCCAG
GCAAGAATCCTGGCTGTGGAAAGATACCTAAAGGATCAACAGCTCCTGGGGATTTGGGGTTGCTCTGGAA
AACTCATTTGCACCACTGCTGTGCCTTGGAATGCTAGTTGGAGTAATAAATCTCTGGAACAGATTTGGAA
TCACACGACCTGGATGGAGTGGGACAGAGAAATTAACAATTACACAAGCTTAATACACTCCTTAATTGAA
GAATCGCAAAACCAGCAAGAAAAGAATGAACAAGAATTATTGGAATTAGATAAATGGGCAAGTTTGTGGA
ATTGGTTTAACATAACAAATTGGCTGTGGTATATAAAATTATTCATAATGATAGTAGGAGGCTTGGTAGG
TTTAAGAATAGTTTTTGCTGTACTTTCTATAGTGAATAGAGTTAGGCAGGGATATTCACCATTATCGTTT
CAGACCCACCTCCCAACCCCGAGGGGACCCGACAGGCCCGAAGGAATAGAAGAAGAAGGTGGAGAGAGAG
ACAGAGACAGATCCATTCGATTAGTGAACGGATCGGCACTGCGTGCGCCAATTCTGCAGACAAATGGCAG
TATTCATCCACAATTTTAAAAGAAAAGGGGGGATTGGGGGGTACAGTGCAGGGGAAAGAATAGTAGACAT
AATAGCAACAGACATACAAACTAAAGAATTACAAAAACAAATTACAAAAATTCAAAATTTTCGGGTTTAT
TACAGGGACAGCAGAGATCCAGTTTGGTTAATTCTAGACAGTTATCAACAAGTTTGTACAAAAAAGCAGG
CTTTAAAGGAACCAATTCAGTCGACTGGATCCCGAGTTTACTCCCTATCAGTGATAGAGAACGTATGTCG
AGTTTACTCCCTATCAGTGATAGAGAACGATGTCGAGTTTACTCCCTATCAGTGATAGAGAACGTATGTC
GAGTTTACTCCCTATCAGTGATAGAGAACGTATGTCGAGTTTACTCCCTATCAGTGATAGAGAACGTATG
TCGAGTTTATCCCTATCAGTGATAGAGAACGTATGTCGAGTTTACTCCCTATCAGTGATAGAGAACGTAT
GTCGAGGTAGGCGTGTACGGTGGGAGGCCTATATAAGCAGAGCTCGTTTAGTGAACCGTCAGATCGCCAC
TAGAAAGATGCCGCCCGGCCCGGACATGGCGGGGGGCCTGGCTCCGGGCAGTGCGGGTGCATTGTGTTGT
AATCATTCAAAGGATAACCAAATGTGCCGTGATGTATGTGAACAGTTGGTAGTTTTGGAGGAAAATGGCT
AATAAATAAGCTAACTGGAGATAAATCCTTTTTCACTGTCCATAGCATTCATGGATTTTACCGTCTCAGC
TATTTGCAGATTTTCTCCTCAAAAAGTGAATCCCGACTAAAACATCTGTTGCAGCGAGCCCCAGATTATT
GCCCAGAGACA
